Addgene plasmid #47382: pHT-ads
Purpose: Expresses ads under Pgrac promoter (inducible by IPTG) in bacteria
Depositing lab: Heng-Phon Too. Depositing organization: National University of Singapore. Publication: Optimization of amorphadiene synthesis in Bacillus subtilis via transcriptional, translational, and media modulation. Zhou K, Zou R, Zhang C, Stephanopoulos G, Too HP. Biotechnol Bioeng. 2013 Mar 8. doi: 10.1002/bit.24900. PubMed 23483530.
Backbone
  Vector backbone: pHT01
  Backbone manufacturer: Mo Bi Tec
  Backbone size w/o insert (bp): 7956
  Vector type: Bacterial Expression
Growth in bacteria
  Bacterial resistance: Ampicillin, 100 μg/mL
  Growth temperature: 37°C
  Growth strain: DH5alpha
  Copy number: Unknown
Gene/Insert
  Gene/Insert name: ads (alt name: amorphadiene synthase)
  Species: Artemisia annua
  Insert size (bp): 1656
  GenBank ID: JQ319661.1
  Promoter: Pgrac
  Tag / fusion protein: 6xHis (C terminal on insert)
  Cloning method: Restriction Enzyme; 5′ cloning site BamHI (unknown if destroyed); 3′ cloning site XbaI (unknown if destroyed)
  Sequencing primers: 5′ LacI-R
Terms and licenses: Academic/Nonprofit Terms; Industry Terms: Not Available to Industry
How to cite: pHT-ads was a gift from Heng-Phon Too (Addgene plasmid # 47382 ; http://n2t.net/addgene:47382 ; RRID:Addgene_47382)
