[The description below was written by a language model from this plasmid's Addgene catalogue record and pLannotate feature annotations shown in this document.]
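Description:
pHT-ads is a bacterial expression plasmid built on the pHT01 backbone, an E. coli/Bacillus subtilis shuttle-type vector, carrying the amorphadiene synthase gene (ads) from Artemisia annua. The assembled sequence is about 9.6 kb, consistent with a roughly 8 kb backbone plus a 1.66 kb insert. For propagation in E. coli, the plasmid has a high-copy ColE1/pUC-type origin and a β-lactamase gene with its own promoter, which confers ampicillin resistance. The feature table also shows a Staphylococcus aureus-derived chloramphenicol acetyltransferase (cat) gene, flanked by cop fragments. This marker would allow chloramphenicol selection in a Gram-positive host, although the catalogue entry lists only ampicillin. Short annotated fragments of TcR, lacZα and a dnaA-like sequence appear to be backbone remnants or homology hits rather than functional parts. The feature table does not explicitly annotate a Gram-positive replication origin.

The ads coding sequence was cloned between BamHI and XbaI sites downstream of the Pgrac promoter and carries a C-terminal 6xHis tag for detection or purification. The promoter itself is not annotated, but a lac operator lies just upstream of the ads open reading frame, and a lacI gene on the opposite strand supplies the repressor. Transcription is therefore held off until IPTG relieves repression. Amorphadiene synthase converts farnesyl diphosphate to amorphadiene, the sesquiterpene precursor of artemisinin. The associated work used the construct for inducible ads expression while optimising amorphadiene production in Bacillus subtilis.
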