Features (pLannotate 1.2.2; 12 found; start..end, strand, type, name):
      2..91      -  CDS            cop (fragment): COP1_STAAU - Protein predicted: Swiss-Prot protein existence level 4. Putative control of replication message. From Staphylococcus aureus.
    116..763     -  CDS            cat: CAT1_STAAU - Experimental evidence at transcript level: Swiss-Prot protein existence level 2. This enzyme is an effector of chloramphenicol resistance in bacteria. From Staphylococcus aureus.
    948..1049    -  CDS            cop (fragment): COP1_STAAU - Protein predicted: Swiss-Prot protein existence level 4. Putative control of replication message. From Staphylococcus aureus.
   1051..1099    +  CDS            TcR (fragment): tetracycline efflux protein; tet; confers resistance to tetracycline
   1102..1259    -  CDS            lacZα (fragment): LacZα fragment of β-galactosidase; lacZ fragment
   1298..2379    -  CDS            lacI (fragment): lac repressor; lacI; The lac repressor binds to the lac operator to inhibit transcription in E. coli. This inhibition can be relieved by adding lactose or isopropyl-β-D-thiogalactopyranoside (IPTG).
   2764..2788    +  protein_bind   lac operator: The lac repressor binds to the lac operator to inhibit transcription in E. coli. This inhibition can be relieved by adding lactose or isopropyl-β-D-thiogalactopyranoside (IPTG). lac repressor encoded by lacI
   2810..4447    +  CDS            AMS1: AMS1_ARTAN - Also known as ADS From Artemisia annua (Sweet wormwood).
   6362..6514    +  CDS            dnaA (fragment): DNAA_BACHD - Protein inferred from homology: Swiss-Prot protein existence level 3. Plays an important role in the initiation and regulation of chromosomal replication. Binds to the origin of replication; it binds specifically double-stranded DNA at a 9 bp consensus (dnaA box): 5'- TTATC[CA]A[CA]A-3'. DnaA binds to ATP and to acidic phospholipids (By similarity). From Bacillus halodurans (strain ATCC BAA-125 / DSM 18197 / FERM 7344 / JCM 9153 / C-125).
   7693..7797    +  promoter       AmpR promoter: bla
   7798..8658    +  CDS            AmpR: β-lactamase; bla; confers resistance to ampicillin, carbenicillin, and related antibiotics
   8829..9417    +  rep_origin     ori: high-copy-number ColE1/pMB1/pBR322/pUC origin of replication
>Addgene plasmid #47382 | pHT-ads | addgene full sequence | sequence record 222947 | Addgene Assembled Sequence
TTAAGTTATTGGTATGACTGGTTTTAAGCGCAAAAAAAGTTGCTTTTTCGTACCTATTAATGTATCGTTT
TAGAAAACCGACTGTAAAAAGTACAGTCGGCATTATCTCATATTATAAAAGCCAGTCATTAGGCCTATCT
GACAATTCCTGAATAGAGTTCATAAACAATCCTGCATGATAACCATCACAAACAGAATGATGTACCTGTA
AAGATAGCGGTAAATATATTGAATTACCTTTATTAATGAATTTTCCTGCTGTAATAATGGGTAGAAGGTA
ATTACTATTATTATTGATATTTAAGTTAAACCCAGTAAATGAAGTCCATGGAATAATAGAAAGAGAAAAA
GCATTTTCAGGTATAGGTGTTTTGGGAAACAATTTCCCCGAACCATTATATTTCTCTACATCAGAAAGGT
ATAAATCATAAAACTCTTTGAAGTCATTCTTTACAGGAGTCCAAATACCAGAGAATGTTTTAGATACACC
ATCAAAAATTGTATAAAGTGGCTCTAACTTATCCCAATAACCTAACTCTCCGTCGCTATTGTAACCAGTT
CTAAAAGCTGTATTTGAGTTTATCACCCTTGTCACTAAGAAAATAAATGCAGGGTAAAATTTATATCCTT
CTTGTTTTATGTTTCGGTATAAAACACTAATATCAATTTCTGTGGTTATACTAAAAGTCGTTTGTTGGTT
CAAATAATGATTAAATATCTCTTTTCTCTTCCAATTGTCTAAATCAATTTTATTAAAGTTCATTTGATAT
GCCTCCTAAATTTTTATCTAAAGTGAATTTAGGAGGCTTACTTGTCTGCTTTCTTCATTAGAATCAATCC
TTTTTTAAAAGTCAATATTACTGTAACATAAATATATATTTTAAAAATATCCCACTTTATCCAATTTTCG
TTTGTTGAACTAATGGGTGCTTTAGTTGAAGAATAAAAGACCACATTAAAAAATGTGGTCTTTTGTGTTT
TTTTAAAGGATTTGAGCGTAGCGAAAAATCCTTTTCTTTCTTATCTTGATAATAAGGGTAACTATTGCCG
ATCGTCCATTCCGACAGCATCGCCAGTCACTATGGCGTGCTGCTAGCGCCATTCGCCATTCAGGCTGCGC
AACTGTTGGGAAGGGCGATCGGTGCGGGCCTCTTCGCTATTACGCCAGCTGGCGAAAGGGGGATGTGCTG
CAAGGCGATTAAGTTGGGTAACGCCAGGGTTTTCCCAGTCACGACGTTGTAAAACGACGGCCAGTGAATT
CGAGCTCAGGCCTTAACTCACATTAATTGCGTTGCGCTCACTGCCCGCTTTCCAGTCGGGAAACCTGTCG
TGCCAGCTGCATTAATGAATCGGCCAACGCGCGGGGAGAGGCGGTTTGCGTATTGGGCGCCAGGGTGGTT
TTTCTTTTCACCAGTGAGACGGGCAACAGCTGATTGCCCTTCACCGCCTGGCCCTGAGAGAGTTGCAGCA
AGCGGTCCACGCTGGTTTGCCCCAGCAGGCGAAAATCCTGTTTGATGGTGGTTAACGGCGGGATATAACA
TGAGCTGTCTTCGGTATCGTCGTATCCCACTACCGAGATATCCGCACCAACGCGCAGCCCGGACTCGGTA
ATGGCGCGCATTGCGCCCAGCGCCATCTGATCGTTGGCAACCAGCATCGCAGTGGGAACGATGCCCTCAT
TCAGCATTTGCATGGTTTGTTGAAAACCGGACATGGCACTCCAGTCGCCTTCCCGTTCCGCTATCGGCTG
AATTTGATTGCGAGTGAGATATTTATGCCAGCCAGCCAGACGCAGACGCGCCGAGACAGAACTTAATGGG
CCCGCTAACAGCGCGATTTGCTGGTGACCCAATGCGACCAGATGCTCCACGCCCAGTCGCGTACCGTCTT
CATGGGAGAAAATAATACTGTTGATGGGTGTCTGGTCAGAGACATCAAGAAATAACGCCGGAACATTAGT
GCAGGCAGCTTCCACAGCAATGGCATCCTGGTCATCCAGCGGATAGTTAATGATCAGCCCACTGACGCGT
TGCGCGAGAAGATTGTGCACCGCCGTTTTACAGGCTTCGACGCCGCTTCGTTCTACCATCGACACCACCA
CGCTGGCACCCAGTTGATCGGCGCGAGATTTAATCGCCGCGACAATTTGCGACGGCGCGTGCAGGGCCAG
ACTGGAGGTGGCAACGCCAATCAGCAACGACTGTTTGCCCGCCAGTTGTTGTGCCACGCGGTTGGGAATG
TAATTCAGCTCCGCCATCGCCGCTTCCACTTTTTCCCGCGTTTTCGCAGAAACGTGGCTGGCCTGGTTCA
CCACGCGGGAAACGGTCTGATAAGAGACACCGGCATACTCTGCGACATCGTATAACGTTACTGGTTTCAT
CAAAATCGTCTCCCTCCGTTTGAATATTTGATTGATCGTAACCAGATGAAGCACTCTTTCCACTATCCCT
ACAGTGTTATGGCTTGAACAATCACGAAACAATAATTGGTACGTACGATCTTTCAGCCGACTCAAACATC
AAATCTTACAAATGTAGTCTTTGAAAGTATTACATATGTAAGATTTAAATGCAACCGTTTTTTCGGAAGG
AAATGATGACCTCGTTTCCACCGGAATTAGCTTGGTACCAGCTATTGTAACATAATCGGTACGGGGGTGA
AAAAGCTAACGGAAAAGGGAGCGGAAAAGAATGATGTAAGCGTGAAAAATTTTTTATCTTATCACTTGAA
ATTGGAAGGGAGATTCTTTATTATAAGAATTGTGGAATTGTGAGCGGATAACAATTCCCAATTAAAGGAG
GAAGGATCCATGTCTCTGACTGAGGAAAAACCAATCCGTCCGATCGCAAACTTTCCGCCGAGCATCTGGG
GTGATCAGTTCCTGATCTACCAGAAGCAGGTCGAGCAAGGCGTAGAACAGATCGTGAACGACCTGAAAAA
GGAGGTACGTCAGCTGCTGAAAGAGGCTCTGGACATCCCGATGAAACATGCGAACCTGCTGAAGCTGATT
GATGAGATTCAGCGCCTGGGTATCCCATACCACTTCGAACGTGAAATTGATCACGCGCTGCAGTGTATTT
ATGAAACGTATGGTGATAACTGGAACGGTGACCGTAGCTCCCTGTGGTTCCGTCTGATGCGTAAGCAGGG
TTATTACGTGACCTGCGACGTCTTCAACAACTACAAAGACAAGAACGGCGCGTTTAAACAGAGCCTGGCG
AATGACGTTGAAGGCCTGCTGGAGCTGTATGAAGCAACCTCTATGCGTGTTCCGGGCGAAATCATCCTGG
AAGATGCTCTGGGTTTCACCCGTTCTCGCCTGTCTATCATGACCAAGGACGCATTTTCCACTAACCCGGC
CCTGTTCACCGAAATCCAGCGTGCGCTGAAACAGCCTCTGTGGAAGCGTCTGCCGCGTATCGAGGCGGCA
CAGTACATCCCGTTCTATCAGCAACAGGATTCCCACAACAAAACCCTGCTGAAACTGGCGAAACTGGAAT
TTAACCTGCTGCAATCCCTGCACAAAGAAGAACTGTCTCATGTTTGCAAATGGTGGAAAGCCTTCGACAT
CAAGAAAAACGCGCCGTGCCTGCGCGACCGTATCGTAGAATGCTATTTCTGGGGCCTGGGCTCCGGTTAT
GAGCCTCAATACTCTCGTGCTCGCGTATTCTTCACCAAAGCGGTAGCTGTGATCACCCTGATCGACGATA
CCTACGATGCTTACGGTACGTACGAAGAACTGAAGATTTTTACCGAGGCTGTTGAACGCTGGTCTATCAC
TTGCCTGGATACCCTGCCGGAATACATGAAACCGATCTATAAACTGTTCATGGATACTTATACCGAAATG
GAAGAGTTCCTGGCAAAAGAAGGTCGCACTGATCTGTTCAACTGTGGCAAGGAGTTTGTGAAAGAATTCG
TCCGCAACCTGATGGTGGAGGCGAAGTGGGCAAACGAGGGTCACATCCCGACCACCGAAGAACACGACCC
GGTAGTTATCATCACCGGTGGCGCAAACCTGCTGACTACCACTTGCTACCTGGGTATGTCCGACATTTTT
ACGAAAGAAAGCGTTGAATGGGCAGTGTCTGCGCCTCCGCTGTTCCGTTACTCTGGTATCCTGGGCCGTC
GCCTGAACGATCTGATGACCCATAAAGCCGAGCAGGAACGTAAACACTCCAGCAGCTCTCTGGAATCTTA
CATGAAAGAATACAACGTTAACGAAGAGTATGCGCAGACCCTGATCTACAAAGAGGTTGAGGATGTATGG
AAAGACATCAACCGTGAGTACCTGACTACTAAAAACATCCCACGCCCGCTGCTGATGGCAGTGATTTATC
TGTGCCAGTTTCTGGAAGTGCAGTATGCGGGCAAAGATAACTTCACCCGTATGGGTGACGAATACAAACA
CCTGATCAAGTCCCTGCTGGTTTACCCAATGTCCATCCATCATCATCACCATCACTGATCTAGAGTCGAC
GTCCCCGGGGCAGCCCGCCTAATGAGCGGGCTTTTTTCACGTCACGCGTCCATGGAGATCTTTGTCTGCA
ACTGAAAAGTTTATACCTTAGCCTGGAACAAATGGTTGAAACATACGAGGCTAATATCGGCTTATTAGGA
ATAGTCCCTGTACTAATAAAATCAGGTGGATCAGTTGATCAGTATATTTTGGACGAAGCTCGGAAAGAAT
TTGGAGATGACTTGCTTAATTCCACAATTAAATTAAGGGAAAGAATAAAGCGATTTGATGTTCAAGGAAT
CACGGAAGAAGATACTCATGATAAAGAAGCTCTAAAACTATTCAATAACCTTACAATGGAATTGATCGAA
AGGGTGGAAGGTTAATGGTACGAAAATTAGGGGATCTACCTAGAAAGCCACAAGGCGATAGGTCAAGCTT
AAAGAACCCTTACATGGATCTTACAGATTCTGAAAGTAAAGAAACAACAGAGGTTAAACAAACAGAACCA
AAAAGAAAAAAAGCATTGTTGAAAACAATGAAAGTTGATGTTTCAATCCATAATAAGATTAAATCGCTGC
ACGAAATTCTGGCAGCATCCGAAGGGAATTCATATTACTTAGAGGATACTATTGAGAGAGCTATTGATAA
GATGGTTGAGACATTACCTGAGAGCCAAAAAACTTTTTATGAATATGAATTAAAAAAAAGAACCAACAAA
GGCTGAGACAGACTCCAAACGAGTCTGTTTTTTTAAAAAAAATATTAGGAGCATTGAATATATATTAGAG
AATTAAGAAAGACATGGGAATAAAAATATTTTAAATCCAGTAAAAATATGATAAGATTATTTCAGAATAT
GAAGAACTCTGTTTGTTTTTGATGAAAAAACAAACAAAAAAAATCCACCTAACGGAATCTCAATTTAACT
AACAGCGGCCAAACTGAGAAGTTAAATTTGAGAAGGGGAAAAGGCGGATTTATACTTGTATTTAACTATC
TCCATTTTAACATTTTATTAAACCCCATACAAGTGAAAATCCTCTTTTACACTGTTCCTTTAGGTGATCG
CGGAGGGACATTATGAGTGAAGTAAACCTAAAAGGAAATACAGATGAATTAGTGTATTATCGACAGCAAA
CCACTGGAAATAAAATCGCCAGGAAGAGAATCAAAAAAGGGAAAGAAGAAGTTTATTATGTTGCTGAAAC
GGAAGAGAAGATATGGACAGAAGAGCAAATAAAAAACTTTTCTTTAGACAAATTTGGTACGCATATACCT
TACATAGAAGGTCATTATACAATCTTAAATAATTACTTCTTTGATTTTTGGGGCTATTTTTTAGGTGCTG
AAGGAATTGCGCTCTATGCTCACCTAACTCGTTATGCATACGGCAGCAAAGACTTTTGCTTTCCTAGTCT
ACAAACAATCGCTAAAAAAATGGACAAGACTCCTGTTACAGTTAGAGGCTACTTGAAACTGCTTGAAAGG
TACGGTTTTATTTGGAAGGTAAACGTCCGTAATAAAACCAAGGATAACACAGAGGAATCCCCGATTTTTA
AGATTAGACGTAAGGTTCCTTTGCTTTCAGAAGAACTTTTAAATGGAAACCCTAATATTGAAATTCCAGA
TGACGAGGAAGCACATGTAAAGAAGGCTTTAAAAAAGGAAAAAGAGGGTCTTCCAAAGGTTTTGAAAAAA
GAGCACGATGAATTTGTTAAAAAAATGATGGATGAGTCAGAAACAATTAATATTCCAGAGGCCTTACAAT
ATGACACAATGTATGAAGATATACTCAGTAAAGGAGAAATTCGAAAAGAAATCAAAAAACAAATACCTAA
TCCTACAACATCTTTTGAGAGTATATCAATGACAACTGAAGAGGAAAAAGTCGACAGTACTTTAAAAAGC
GAAATGCAAAATCGTGTCTCTAAGCCTTCTTTTGATACCTGGTTTAAAAACACTAAGATCAAAATTGAAA
ATAAAAATTGTTTATTACTTGTACCGAGTGAATTTGCATTTGAATGGATTAAGAAAAGATATTTAGAAAC
AATTAAAACAGTCCTTGAAGAAGCTGGATATGTTTTCGAAAAAATCGAACTAAGAAAAGTGCAATAAACT
GCTGAAGTATTTCAGCAGTTTTTTTTATTTAGAAATAGTGAAAAAAATATAATCAGGGAGGTATCAATAT
TTAATGAGTACTGATTTAAATTTATTTAGACTGGAATTAATAATTAACACGTAGACTAATTAAAATTTAA
TGAGGGATAAAGAGGATACAAAAATATTAATTTCAATCCCTATTAAATTTTAACAAGGGGGGGATTAAAA
TTTAATTAGAGGTTTATCCACAAGAAAAGACCCTAATAAAATTTTTACTAGGGTTATAACACTGATTAAT
TTCTTAATGGGGGAGGGATTAAAATTTAATGACAAAGAAAACAATCTTTTAAGAAAAGCTTTTAAAAGAT
AATAATAAAAAGAGCTTTGCGATTAAGCAAAACTCTTTACTTTTTCATTGACATTATCAAATTCATCGAT
TTCAAATTGTTGTTGTATCATAAAGTTAATTCTGTTTTGCACAACCTTTTCAGGAATATAAAACACATCT
GAGGCTTGTTTTATAAACTCAGGGTCGCTAAAGTCAATGTAACGTAGCATATGATATGGTATAGCTTCCA
CCCAAGTTAGCCTTTCTGCTTCTTCTGAATGTTTTTCATATACTTCCATGGGTATCTCTAAATGATTTTC
CTCATGTAGCAAGGTATGAGCAAAAAGTTTATGGAATTGATAGTTCCTCTCTTTTTCTTCAACTTTTTTA
TCTAAAACAAACACTTTAACATCTGAGTCAATGTAAGCATAAGATGTTTTTCCAGTCATAATTTCAATCC
CAAATCTTTTAGACAGAAATTCTGGACGTAAATCTTTTGGTGAAAGAATTTTTTTATGTAGCAATATATC
CGATACAGCACCTTCTAAAAGCGTTGGTGAATAGGGCATTTTACCTATCTCCTCTCATTTTGTGGAATAA
AAATAGTCATATTCGTCCATCTACCTATCCTATTATCGAACAGTTGAACTTTTTAATCAAGGATCAGTCC
TTTTTTTCATTATTCTTAAACTGTGCTCTTAACTTTAACAACTCGATTTGTTTTTCCAGATCTCGAGGGT
AACTAGCCTCGCCGATCCCGCAAGAGGCCCGGCAGTCAGGTGGCACTTTTCGGGGAAATGTGCGCGGAAC
CCCTATTTGTTTATTTTTCTAAATACATTCAAATATGTATCCGCTCATGAGACAATAACCCTGATAAATG
CTTCAATAATATTGAAAAAGGAAGAGTATGAGTATTCAACATTTCCGTGTCGCCCTTATTCCCTTTTTTG
CGGCATTTTGCCTTCCTGTTTTTGCTCACCCAGAAACGCTGGTGAAAGTAAAAGATGCTGAAGATCAGTT
GGGTGCACGAGTGGGTTACATCGAACTGGATCTCAACAGCGGTAAGATCCTTGAGAGTTTTCGCCCCGAA
GAACGTTTTCCAATGATGAGCACTTTTAAAGTTCTGCTATGTGGCGCGGTATTATCCCGTATTGACGCCG
GGCAAGAGCAACTCGGTCGCCGCATACACTATTCTCAGAATGACTTGGTTGAGTACTCACCAGTCACAGA
AAAGCATCTTACGGATGGCATGACAGTAAGAGAATTATGCAGTGCTGCCATAACCATGAGTGATAACACT
GCGGCCAACTTACTTCTGACAACGATCGGAGGACCGAAGGAGCTAACCGCTTTTTTGCACAACATGGGGG
ATCATGTAACTCGCCTTGATCGTTGGGAACCGGAGCTGAATGAAGCCATACCAAACGACGAGCGTGACAC
CACGATGCCTGTAGCAATGGCAACAACGTTGCGCAAACTATTAACTGGCGAACTACTTACTCTAGCTTCC
CGGCAACAATTAATAGACTGGATGGAGGCGGATAAAGTTGCAGGACCACTTCTGCGCTCGGCCCTTCCGG
CTGGCTGGTTTATTGCTGATAAATCTGGAGCCGGTGAGCGTGGGTCTCGCGGTATCATTGCAGCACTGGG
GCCAGATGGTAAGCCCTCCCGTATCGTAGTTATCTACACGACGGGGAGTCAGGCAACTATGGATGAACGA
AATAGACAGATCGCTGAGATAGGTGCCTCACTGATTAAGCATTGGTAACTGTCAGACCAAGTTTACTCAT
ATATACTTTAGATTGATTTAAAACTTCATTTTTAATTTAAAAGGATCTAGGTGAAGATCCTTTTTGATAA
TCTCATGACCAAAATCCCTTAACGTGAGTTTTCGTTCCACTGAGCGTCAGACCCCGTAGAAAAGATCAAA
GGATCTTCTTGAGATCCTTTTTTTCTGCGCGTAATCTGCTGCTTGCAAACAAAAAAACCACCGCTACCAG
CGGTGGTTTGTTTGCCGGATCAAGAGCTACCAACTCTTTTTCCGAAGGTAACTGGCTTCAGCAGAGCGCA
GATACCAAATACTGTCCTTCTAGTGTAGCCGTAGTTAGGCCACCACTTCAAGAACTCTGTAGCACCGCCT
ACATACCTCGCTCTGCTAATCCTGTTACCAGTGGCTGCTGCCAGTGGCGATAAGTCGTGTCTTACCGGGT
TGGACTCAAGACGATAGTTACCGGATAAGGCGCAGCGGTCGGGCTGAACGGGGGGTTCGTGCACACAGCC
CAGCTTGGAGCGAACGACCTACACCGAACTGAGATACCTACAGCGTGAGCTATGAGAAAGCGCCACGCTT
CCCGAAGGGAGAAAGGCGGACAGGTATCCGGTAAGCGGCAGGGTCGGAACAGGAGAGCGCACGAGGGAGC
TTCCAGGGGGAAACGCCTGGTATCTTTATAGTCCTGTCGGGTTTCGCCACCTCTGACTTGAGCGTCGATT
TTTGTGATGCTCGTCAGGGGGGCGGAGCCTATGGAAAAACGCCAGCAACGCGGCCTTTTTACGGTTCCTG
GCCTTTTGCTGGCCTTTTGCTCACATGTTCTTTCCTGCGTTATCCCCTGATTCTGTGGATAACCGTATTA
CCGCCTTTGAGTGAGCTGATACCGCTCGCCGCAGCCGAACGACCGAGCGCAGCGAGTCAGTGAGCGAGGA
AGCGGAAGAGCGCCCAATACGCATGC
