>Addgene plasmid #47382 | pHT-ads | depositor partial sequence | sequence record 67451 | Codon optimized ads
ATGTCTCTGACTGAGGAAAAACCAATCCGTCCGATCGCAAACTTTCCGCCGAGCATCTGGGGTGATCAGT
TCCTGATCTACCAGAAGCAGGTCGAGCAAGGCGTAGAACAGATCGTGAACGACCTGAAAAAGGAGGTACG
TCAGCTGCTGAAAGAGGCTCTGGACATCCCGATGAAACATGCGAACCTGCTGAAGCTGATTGATGAGATT
CAGCGCCTGGGTATCCCATACCACTTCGAACGTGAAATTGATCACGCGCTGCAGTGTATTTATGAAACGT
ATGGTGATAACTGGAACGGTGACCGTAGCTCCCTGTGGTTCCGTCTGATGCGTAAGCAGGGTTATTACGT
GACCTGCGACGTCTTCAACAACTACAAAGACAAGAACGGCGCGTTTAAACAGAGCCTGGCGAATGACGTT
GAAGGCCTGCTGGAGCTGTATGAAGCAACCTCTATGCGTGTTCCGGGCGAAATCATCCTGGAAGATGCTC
TGGGTTTCACCCGTTCTCGCCTGTCTATCATGACCAAGGACGCATTTTCCACTAACCCGGCCCTGTTCAC
CGAAATCCAGCGTGCGCTGAAACAGCCTCTGTGGAAGCGTCTGCCGCGTATCGAGGCGGCACAGTACATC
CCGTTCTATCAGCAACAGGATTCCCACAACAAAACCCTGCTGAAACTGGCGAAACTGGAATTTAACCTGC
TGCAATCCCTGCACAAAGAAGAACTGTCTCATGTTTGCAAATGGTGGAAAGCCTTCGACATCAAGAAAAA
CGCGCCGTGCCTGCGCGACCGTATCGTAGAATGCTATTTCTGGGGCCTGGGCTCCGGTTATGAGCCTCAA
TACTCTCGTGCTCGCGTATTCTTCACCAAAGCGGTAGCTGTGATCACCCTGATCGACGATACCTACGATG
CTTACGGTACGTACGAAGAACTGAAGATTTTTACCGAGGCTGTTGAACGCTGGTCTATCACTTGCCTGGA
TACCCTGCCGGAATACATGAAACCGATCTATAAACTGTTCATGGATACTTATACCGAAATGGAAGAGTTC
CTGGCAAAAGAAGGTCGCACTGATCTGTTCAACTGTGGCAAGGAGTTTGTGAAAGAATTCGTCCGCAACC
TGATGGTGGAGGCGAAGTGGGCAAACGAGGGTCACATCCCGACCACCGAAGAACACGACCCGGTAGTTAT
CATCACCGGTGGCGCAAACCTGCTGACTACCACTTGCTACCTGGGTATGTCCGACATTTTTACGAAAGAA
AGCGTTGAATGGGCAGTGTCTGCGCCTCCGCTGTTCCGTTACTCTGGTATCCTGGGCCGTCGCCTGAACG
ATCTGATGACCCATAAAGCCGAGCAGGAACGTAAACACTCCAGCAGCTCTCTGGAATCTTACATGAAAGA
ATACAACGTTAACGAAGAGTATGCGCAGACCCTGATCTACAAAGAGGTTGAGGATGTATGGAAAGACATC
AACCGTGAGTACCTGACTACTAAAAACATCCCACGCCCGCTGCTGATGGCAGTGATTTATCTGTGCCAGT
TTCTGGAAGTGCAGTATGCGGGCAAAGATAACTTCACCCGTATGGGTGACGAATACAAACACCTGATCAA
GTCCCTGCTGGTTTACCCAATGTCCATCTGA
