>Addgene plasmid #47382 | pHT-ads | addgene partial sequence | sequence record 73106 | pHT01-R 5'-tccgagcttcgtccaaaata-3'
GACTATTCCTAATAAGCCGATATTAGCCTCGTATGTTTCAACCATTTGTTCCAGGCTAAGGTATAAACTT
TTCAGTTGCAGACAAAGATCTCCATGGACGCGTGACGTGAAAAAAGCCCGCTCATTAGGCGGGCTGCCCC
GGGGACGTCGACTCTAGATCAGTGATGGTGATGATGATGGATGGACATTGGGTAAACCAGCAGGGACTTG
ATCAGGTGTTTGTATTCGTCACCCATACGGGTGAAGTTATCTTTGCCCGCATACTGCACTTCCAGAAACT
GGCACAGATAAATCACTGCCATCAGCAGCGGGCGTGGGATGTTTTTAGTAGTCAGGTACTCACGGTTGAT
GTCTTTCCATACATCCTCAACCTCTTTGTAGATCAGGGTCTGCGCATACTCTTCGTTAACGTTGTATTCT
TTCATGTAAGATTCCAGAGAGCTGCTGGAGTGTTTACGTTCCTGCTCGGCTTTATGGGTCATCAGATCGT
TCAGGCGACGGCCCAGGATACCAGAGTAACGGAACAGCGGAGGCGCAGACACTGCCCATTCAACGCTTTC
TTTCGTAAAAATGTCGGACATACCCAGGTAGCAAGTGGTAGTCAGCAGGTTTGCGCCACCGGTGATGATA
ACTACCGGGTCGTGTTCTTCGGTGGTCGGGATGTGACCCTCGTTTGCCCACTTCGCCTCCACCATCAGGT
TGCGGACGAATTCTTTCACAAACTCCTTGCCACAGTTGAACAGATCAGTGCGACCTTCTTTTGCCAGGAA
CTCTTCCATTTCGGTATAAGTATCCATGAACAGTTTATAGATCGGTTTCATGTATTCCGGCAGGGTATCC
AGGCAAGTGATAGACCAGCGTTCAACAGCCTCGGTA
