>Addgene plasmid #47382 | pHT-ads | addgene partial sequence | sequence record 73107 | LacI-R 5'-GGCATACTCTGCGACATCGT-3'
TGAATATTTGATTGATCGTAACCAGATGAAGCACTCTTTCCACTATCCCTACAGTGTTATGGCTTGAACA
ATCACGAAACAATAATTGGTACGTACGATCTTTCAGCCGACTCAAACATCAAATCTTACAAATGTAGTCT
TTGAAAGTATTACATATGTAAGATTTAAATGCAACCGTTTTTTCGGAAGGAAATGATGACCTCGTTTCCA
CCGGAATTAGCTTGGTACCAGCTATTGTAACATAATCGGTACGGGGGTGAAAAAGCTAACGGAAAAGGGA
GCGGAAAAGAATGATGTAAGCGTGAAAAATTTTTTATCTTATCACTTGAAATTGGAAGGGAGATTCTTTA
TTATAAGAATTGTGGAATTGTGAGCGGATAACAATTCCCAATTAAAGGAGGAAGGATCCATGTCTCTGAC
TGAGGAAAAACCAATCCGTCCGATCGCAAACTTTCCGCCGAGCATCTGGGGTGATCAGTTCCTGATCTAC
CAGAAGCAGGTCGAGCAAGGCGTAGAACAGATCGTGAACGACCTGAAAAAGGAGGTACGTCAGCTGCTGA
AAGAGGCTCTGGACATCCCGATGAAACATGCGAACCTGCTGAAGCTGATTGATGAGATTCAGCGCCTGGG
TATCCCATACCACTTCGAACGTGAAATTGATCACGCGCTGCAGTGTATTTATGAAACGTATGGTGATAAC
TGGAACGGTGACCGTAGCTCCCTGTGGTTCCGTCTGATGCGTAAGCAGGGTTATTACGTGACCTGCGACG
TCTTCAACAACTACAAAGACAAGAACGGCGCGTTTAAACAGAGCCTGGCGAATGACGTTGAAGGCCTGCT
GGAGCTGTATGAAGCAACCTCTATGCGTGTTCCG
